>Addgene plasmid #115365 | phRL TK 5BoxB sp 36 | addgene full sequence | sequence record 223058 | Addgene NGS Result
TTGAGATCCTTTTTTTCTGCGCGTAATCTGCTGCTTGCAAACAAAAAAACCACCGCTACCAGCGGTGGTT
TGTTTGCCGGATCAAGAGCTACCAACTCTTTTTCCGAAGGTAACTGGCTTCAGCAGAGCGCAGATACCAA
ATACTGTTCTTCTAGTGTAGCCGTAGTTAGGCCACCACTTCAAGAACTCTGTAGCACCGCCTACATACCT
CGCTCTGCTAATCCTGTTACCAGTGGCTGCTGCCAGTGGCGATAAGTCGTGTCTTACCGGGTTGGACTCA
AGACGATAGTTACCGGATAAGGCGCAGCGGTCGGGCTGAACGGGGGGTTCGTGCACACAGCCCAGCTTGG
AGCGAACGACCTACACCGAACTGAGATACCTACAGCGTGAGCTATGAGAAAGCGCCACGCTTCCCGAAGG
GAGAAAGGCGGACAGGTATCCGGTAAGCGGCAGGGTCGGAACAGGAGAGCGCACGAGGGAGCTTCCAGGG
GGAAACGCCTGGTATCTTTATAGTCCTGTCGGGTTTCGCCACCTCTGACTTGAGCGTCGATTTTTGTGAT
GCTCGTCAGGGGGGCGGAGCCTATGGAAAAACGCCAGCAACGCGGCCTTTTTACGGTTCCTGGCCTTTTG
CTGGCCTTTTGCTCACATGGCTCGACAGATCTAAATGAGTCTTCGGACCTCGCGGGGGCCGCTTAAGCGG
TGGTTAGGGTTTGTCTGACGCGGGGGGAGGGGGAAGGAACGAAACACTCTCATTCGGAGGCGGCTCGGGG
TTTGGTCTTGGTGGCCACGGGCACGCAGAAGAGCGCCGCGATCCTCTTAAGCACCCCCCCGCCCTCCGTG
GAGGCGGGGGTTTGGTCGGCGGGTGGTAACTGGCGGGCCGCTGACTCGGGCGGGTCGCGCGCCCCAGAGT
GTGACCTTTTCGGTCTGCTCGCAGACCCCCGGGCGGCGCCGCCGCGGCGGCGACGGGCTCGCTGGGTCCT
AGGCTCCATGGGGACCGTATACGTGGACAGGCTCTGGAGCATCCGCACGACTGCGGTGATATTACCGGAG
ACCTTCTGCGGGACGAGCCGGGTCACGCGGCTGACGCGGAGCGTCCGTTGGGCGACAAACACCAGGACGG
GGCACAGGTACACTATCTTGTCACCCGGAGGCGCGAGGGACTGCAGGAGCTTCAGGGAGTGGCGCAGCTG
CTTCATCCCCGTGGCCCGTTGCTCGCGTTTGCTGGCGGTGTCCCCGGAAGAAATATATTTGCATGTCTTT
AGTTCTATGATGACACAAACCCCGCCCAGCGTCTTGTCATTGGCGAATTCGAACACGCAGATGCAGTCGG
GGCGGCGCGGTCCCAGGTCCACTTCGCATATTAAGGTGACGCGTGTGGCCTCGAACACCGAGCGACCCTG
CAGCGACCCGCTTAAAAGCTTGATTCTTCTGACACAACAGTCTCGAACTTAAGCTGCAGAAGTTGGTCGT
GAGGCACTGGGCAGGTAAGTATCAAGGTTACAAGACAGGTTTAAGGAGACCAATAGAAACTGGGCTTGTC
GAGACAGAGAAGACTCTTGCGTTTCTGATAGGCACCTATTGGTCTTACTGACATCCACTTTGCCTTTCTC
TCCACAGGTGTCCACTCCCAGTTCAATTACAGCTCTTAAGGCTAGAGTACTTAATACGACTCACTATAGG
CTAGCCACCATGGCTTCCAAGGTGTACGACCCCGAGCAACGCAAACGCATGATCACTGGGCCTCAGTGGT
GGGCTCGCTGCAAGCAAATGAACGTGCTGGACTCCTTCATCAACTACTATGATTCCGAGAAGCACGCCGA
GAACGCCGTGATTTTTCTGCATGGTAACGCTGCCTCCAGCTACCTGTGGAGGCACGTCGTGCCTCACATC
GAGCCCGTGGCTAGATGCATCATCCCTGATCTGATCGGAATGGGTAAGTCCGGCAAGAGCGGGAATGGCT
CATATCGCCTCCTGGATCACTACAAGTACCTCACCGCTTGGTTCGAGCTGCTGAACCTTCCAAAGAAAAT
CATCTTTGTGGGCCACGACTGGGGGGCTTGTCTGGCCTTTCACTACTCCTACGAGCACCAAGACAAGATC
AAGGCCATCGTCCATGCTGAGAGTGTCGTGGACGTGATCGAGTCCTGGGACGAGTGGCCTGACATCGAGG
AGGATATCGCCCTGATCAAGAGCGAAGAGGGCGAGAAAATGGTGCTTGAGAATAACTTCTTCGTCGAGAC
CATGCTCCCAAGCAAGATCATGCGGAAACTGGAGCCTGAGGAGTTCGCTGCCTACCTGGAGCCATTCAAG
GAGAAGGGCGAGGTTAGACGGCCTACCCTCTCCTGGCCTCGCGAGATCCCTCTCGTTAAGGGAGGCAAGC
CCGACGTCGTCCAGATTGTCCGCAACTACAACGCCTACCTTCGGGCCAGCGACGATCTGCCTAAGATGTT
CATCGAGTCCGACCCTGGGTTCTTTTCCAACGCTATTGTCGAGGGAGCTAAGAAGTTCCCTAACACCGAG
TTCGTGAAGGTGAAGGGCCTCCACTTCAGCCAGGAGGACGCTCCAGATGAAATGGGTAAGTACATCAAGA
GCTTCGTGGAGCGCGTGCTGAAGAACGAGCAGTAATTCTAGATAAGTCCAACTACTAAACTGGGGATTCC
TGGGCCCTGAAGAAGGGCCCCTCGACTAAGTCCAACTACTAAACTGGGCCCTGAAGAAGGGCCCATATAG
GGCCCTGAAGAAGGGCCCTATCGAGGATATTATCTCGACTAAGTCCAACTACTAAACTGGGCCCTGAAGA
AGGGCCCATATAGGGCCCTGAAGAAGGGCCCTATCGAGGATATTATCTCGAGGCGGCCGCGGCCGCTTCG
AGCAGACATGATAAGATACATTGATGAGTTTGGACAAACCACAACTAGAATGCAGTGAAAAAAATGCTTT
ATTTGTGAAATTTGTGATGCTATTGCTTTATTTGTAACCATTATAAGCTGCAATAAACAAGTTAACAACA
ACAATTGCATTCATTTTATGTTTCAGGTTCAGGGGGAGGTGTGGGAGGTTTTTTAAAGCAAGTAAAACCT
CTACAAATGTGGTAAAATCGATAAGGATCCAGGTGGCACTTTTCGGGGAAATGTGCGCGGAACCCCTATT
TGTTTATTTTTCTAAATACATTCAAATATGTATCCGCTCATGAGACAATAACCCTGATAAATGCTTCAAT
AATATTGAAAAAGGAAGAGTATGAGTATTCAACATTTCCGTGTCGCCCTTATTCCCTTTTTTGCGGCATT
TTGCCTTCCTGTTTTTGCTCACCCAGAAACGCTGGTGAAAGTAAAAGATGCTGAAGATCAGTTGGGTGCA
CGAGTGGGTTACATCGAACTGGATCTCAACAGCGGTAAGATCCTTGAGAGTTTTCGCCCCGAAGAACGTT
TTCCAATGATGAGCACTTTTAAAGTTCTGCTATGTGGCGCGGTATTATCCCGTATTGACGCCGGGCAAGA
GCAACTCGGTCGCCGCATACACTATTCTCAGAATGACTTGGTTGAGTACTCACCAGTCACAGAAAAGCAT
CTTACGGATGGCATGACAGTAAGAGAATTATGCAGTGCTGCCATAACCATGAGTGATAACACTGCGGCCA
ACTTACTTCTGACAACGATCGGAGGACCGAAGGAGCTAACCGCTTTTTTGCACAACATGGGGGATCATGT
AACTCGCCTTGATCGTTGGGAACCGGAGCTGAATGAAGCCATACCAAACGACGAGCGTGACACCACGATG
CCTGTAGCAATGGCAACAACGTTGCGCAAACTATTAACTGGCGAACTACTTACTCTAGCTTCCCGGCAAC
AATTAATAGACTGGATGGAGGCGGATAAAGTTGCAGGACCACTTCTGCGCTCGGCCCTTCCGGCTGGCTG
GTTTATTGCTGATAAATCTGGAGCCGGTGAGCGTGGGTCTCGCGGTATCATTGCAGCACTGGGGCCAGAT
GGTAAGCCCTCCCGTATCGTAGTTATCTACACGACGGGGAGTCAGGCAACTATGGATGAACGAAATAGAC
AGATCGCTGAGATAGGTGCCTCACTGATTAAGCATTGGTAACTGTCAGACCAAGTTTACTCATATATACT
TTAGATTGATTTAAAACTTCATTTTTAATTTAAAAGGATCTAGGTGAAGATCCTTTTTGATAATCTCATG
ACCAAAATCCCTTAACGTGAGTTTTCGTTCCACTGAGCGTCAGACCCCGTAGAAAAGATCAAAGGATCTT
C
Features (pLannotate 1.2.2; 17 found; start..end, strand, type, name):
      1..589     +  rep_origin     ori: high-copy-number ColE1/pMB1/pBR322/pUC origin of replication
    664..1415    +  promoter       HSV TK promoter: herpes simplex virus thymidine kinase promoter
   1485..1617    +  intron         chimeric intron: chimera between introns from human β-globin and immunoglobulin heavy chain genes
   1662..1680    +  promoter       T7 promoter: promoter for bacteriophage T7 RNA polymerase
   1690..2625    +  CDS            hRluc: Renilla luciferase human codon-optimized
   2633..2655    +  polyA_signal   β-globin poly(A) (fragment): human β-globin polyadenylation signal
   2662..2680    +  protein_bind   boxB: λ N peptide binding site consisting of an RNA hairpin within the N-utliization (nut) site of the λ bacteriophage transcript (Tan and Frankel, 1995) λN peptide
   2686..2708    +  polyA_signal   β-globin poly(A) (fragment): human β-globin polyadenylation signal
   2706..2724    +  protein_bind   boxB: λ N peptide binding site consisting of an RNA hairpin within the N-utliization (nut) site of the λ bacteriophage transcript (Tan and Frankel, 1995) λN peptide
   2730..2748    +  protein_bind   boxB: λ N peptide binding site consisting of an RNA hairpin within the N-utliization (nut) site of the λ bacteriophage transcript (Tan and Frankel, 1995) λN peptide
   2769..2791    +  polyA_signal   β-globin poly(A) (fragment): human β-globin polyadenylation signal
   2789..2807    +  protein_bind   boxB: λ N peptide binding site consisting of an RNA hairpin within the N-utliization (nut) site of the λ bacteriophage transcript (Tan and Frankel, 1995) λN peptide
   2813..2831    +  protein_bind   boxB: λ N peptide binding site consisting of an RNA hairpin within the N-utliization (nut) site of the λ bacteriophage transcript (Tan and Frankel, 1995) λN peptide
   2882..3003    -  polyA_signal   SV40 poly(A) signal: SV40 polyadenylation signal
   3026..3094    -  CDS            large T antigen (fragment): large T antigen from SV40 (simian virus 40)
   3136..3240    +  promoter       AmpR promoter: bla
   3241..4101    +  CDS            AmpR: β-lactamase; bla; confers resistance to ampicillin, carbenicillin, and related antibiotics
