[The description below was written by a language model from this plasmid's Addgene catalogue record and pLannotate feature annotations shown in this document.]
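Description:
phRL TK 5BoxB sp 36 is a small (about 4.3 kb) mammalian expression and luciferase reporter plasmid that produces humanized Renilla luciferase from an mRNA carrying five boxB hairpins in its 3′ untranslated region. It is propagated in E. coli through a high-copy ColE1/pUC-type origin and selected with ampicillin via the β-lactamase gene and its native promoter. The catalogue entry also lists neomycin/G418 as a selectable marker, but no neomycin resistance cassette appears among the annotated features of the full sequence, so this listing is not supported by the feature table.

The reporter unit is driven by the herpes simplex virus thymidine kinase (TK) promoter, a relatively weak constitutive promoter, followed by a chimeric β-globin/immunoglobulin intron that aids mRNA processing and expression. A T7 promoter sits just upstream of the coding sequence and would permit in vitro transcription. The human codon-optimized hRluc open reading frame is followed by the boxB array, cloned between XbaI and NotI sites. Five copies of the λ phage nut-site hairpin are interspersed with short spacers that the annotation software scores as β-globin poly(A) fragments. An SV40 polyadenylation region lies downstream, annotated on the opposite strand along with a short large T antigen fragment.

BoxB hairpins are bound with high affinity by the λ N peptide, so any protein fused to λN can be artificially recruited to the reporter transcript. The associated work used this approach to tether human Argonaute proteins to an mRNA, with Renilla luciferase activity reading out repression of protein synthesis that mimics miRNA-mediated silencing.
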