Addgene plasmid #115365: phRL TK 5BoxB sp 36
Purpose: Expression vector to produce humanized Renilla luciferase with 5BoxB sequences in the 3'UTR
Depositing lab: Witold Filipowicz & Ramesh Pillai. Publication: Tethering of human Ago proteins to mRNA mimics the miRNA-mediated repression of protein synthesis. Pillai RS, Artus CG, Filipowicz W. RNA. 2004 Oct . 10(10):1518-25. 10.1261/rna.7131604 PubMed 15337849.
Backbone
  Vector backbone: pTK
  Backbone manufacturer: ThermoFisher
  Vector type: Mammalian Expression, Luciferase
  Selectable markers: Neomycin (select with G418)
Growth in bacteria
  Bacterial resistance: Ampicillin, 100 μg/mL
  Growth temperature: 37°C
  Growth strain: DH5alpha
  Copy number: High Copy
Gene/Insert
  Gene/Insert name: Renilla Luciferase (alt name: 5BoxB)
  Promoter: TK
  Cloning method: Restriction Enzyme; 5′ cloning site Xba1 (not destroyed); 3′ cloning site Not1 (not destroyed)
  Sequencing primers: 5′ use reverse primer; 3′ EBV-rev [5'-GTGGTTTGTCCAAACTCATC-3']
Terms and licenses: Academic/Nonprofit Terms; Industry Terms: Not Available to Industry
Depositor comments: clone number 122. BoxB repeat sequence: gggccctgaagaagggccc
How to cite: phRL TK 5BoxB sp 36 was a gift from Witold Filipowicz & Ramesh Pillai (Addgene plasmid # 115365 ; http://n2t.net/addgene:115365 ; RRID:Addgene_115365)
